Addgene plasmid #109993: pHH0103_BCL2L1_BH4+Bcl-2
Purpose: Protein expression and purification of BCL2L1_BH4+Bcl-2
Depositing lab: Sachdev Sidhu. Depositing organization: University of Toronto. Publication: Large-scale survey and database of high affinity ligands for peptide recognition modules. Teyra J, Kelil A, Jain S, Helmy M, Jajodia R, Hooda Y, Gu J, D'Cruz AA, Nicholson SE, Min J, Sudol M, Kim PM, Bader GD, Sidhu SS. Mol Syst Biol. 2020 Dec;16(12):e9310. doi: 10.15252/msb.20199310. PubMed 33438817.
Backbone
  Vector backbone: pHH0103
  Vector type: Bacterial Expression
Growth in bacteria
  Bacterial resistance: Ampicillin, 100 μg/mL
  Growth temperature: 37°C
  Growth strain: DH5alpha
  Copy number: Low Copy
Gene/Insert
  Gene/Insert name: BCL2L1_BH4+Bcl-2
  Species: H. sapiens (human)
  Entrez Gene: BCL2L1 (a.k.a. BCL-XL/S, BCL2L, BCLX, Bcl-X, PPP1R52)
  Cloning method: Restriction Enzyme; 5′ cloning site Sfi1 (unknown if destroyed); 3′ cloning site Not1 (unknown if destroyed)
Terms and licenses: Academic/Nonprofit Terms; Industry Terms: Not Available to Industry
How to cite: pHH0103_BCL2L1_BH4+Bcl-2 was a gift from Sachdev Sidhu (Addgene plasmid # 109993 ; http://n2t.net/addgene:109993 ; RRID:Addgene_109993)
