[The description below was written by a language model from this plasmid's Addgene catalogue record and pLannotate feature annotations shown in this document.]
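Description:
pHH0103_BCL2L1_BH4+Bcl-2 is a bacterial expression plasmid of about 7.4 kb, built on the pHH0103 backbone, for producing and purifying a domain fragment of human BCL2L1 (Bcl-X) in E. coli. The insert name indicates that it covers the BH4 and Bcl-2 family domain regions, and it was cloned by restriction enzymes between SfiI and NotI sites. Transcription is driven by the hybrid tac promoter, which is controlled by an adjacent lac operator. The plasmid also carries lacI under the stronger lacIq promoter, so expression is kept repressed until it is induced with IPTG. The annotated reading frame begins with a 6xHis tag, followed by Schistosoma japonicum glutathione S-transferase and then the BCL2L1 segment. The product is therefore an N-terminally His- and GST-tagged fusion that can be purified by either metal-chelate or glutathione affinity methods. A bacteriophage fd terminator lies directly after the insert.

The plasmid is maintained through a ColE1/pBR322-type origin with the bom region and selected with ampicillin via the β-lactamase gene. The catalogue lists it as low copy, although only fragments of rop are annotated. The backbone appears to derive from a phagemid. It has an f1 origin, and two fragments of M13 gene III sit downstream of the terminator, along with leftover pieces of the tetracycline resistance gene and its promoter. These look like remnants rather than working parts of the expression cassette. According to the associated publication title, the construct belongs to a large-scale survey of high-affinity ligands for peptide recognition modules, in which a purified domain like this one would plausibly serve as a binding target, though the record does not spell out that use.
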