Features (pLannotate 1.2.2; 21 found; start..end, strand, type, name):
      1..29      +  promoter       tac promoter: strong E. coli promoter; hybrid between the trp and lac UV5 promoters
     37..53      +  protein_bind   lac operator: The lac repressor binds to the lac operator to inhibit transcription in E. coli. This inhibition can be relieved by adding lactose or isopropyl-β-D-thiogalactopyranoside (IPTG). lac repressor encoded by lacI
    138..155     +  CDS            6xHis: 6xHis affinity tag
    171..824     +  CDS            GST26_SCHJA: Experimental evidence at protein level: Swiss-Prot protein existence level 1. GST isoenzymes appear to play a central role in the parasite detoxification system. Other functions are also suspected including a role in increasing the solubility of haematin in the parasite gut. From Schistosoma japonicum (Blood fluke).
    906..1604    +  CDS            BCL2L1: B2CL1_HUMAN - Also known as BCL2L, BCLX. Experimental evidence at protein level: Swiss-Prot protein existence level 1. Isoform Bcl-X(S) promotes apoptosis. From Homo sapiens (Human).
   1620..1667    +  terminator     fd terminator (sequence withheld): central terminator from bacteriophage fd (Otsuka and Kunisawa, 1982)
   1672..1884    +  CDS            M13 gene III (fragment) (sequence partly withheld): pIII; III; minor coat protein
   1899..2369    +  CDS            M13 gene III (fragment) (sequence partly withheld): pIII; III; minor coat protein
   2391..2461    +  CDS            TcR (fragment): tetracycline efflux protein; tet; confers resistance to tetracycline
   2703..3083    -  CDS            YPB1_ECOLX: Protein predicted: Swiss-Prot protein existence level 4. From Escherichia coli.
   3100..3251    +  CDS            rop (fragment): Rop protein, which maintains plasmids at low copy number; rop
   3287..3715    -  rep_origin     f1 ori (sequence partly withheld): f1 bacteriophage origin of replication; arrow indicates direction of (+) strand synthesis
   3724..3763    +  CDS            rop (fragment): Rop protein, which maintains plasmids at low copy number; rop
   3865..4005    +  misc_feature   bom: basis of mobility region from pBR322
   4191..4778    -  rep_origin     ori: high-copy-number ColE1/pMB1/pBR322/pUC origin of replication
   4949..5809    -  CDS            AmpR: β-lactamase; bla; confers resistance to ampicillin, carbenicillin, and related antibiotics
   5810..5914    -  promoter       AmpR promoter: bla
   6023..6100    +  promoter       lacIq promoter: lacI (mutant); In the lacIq allele, a single base change in the promoter boosts expression of the lacI gene about 10-fold.
   6101..7183    +  CDS            lacI: lac repressor; lacI; The lac repressor binds to the lac operator to inhibit transcription in E. coli. This inhibition can be relieved by adding lactose or isopropyl-β-D-thiogalactopyranoside (IPTG).
   7196..7217    +  protein_bind   CAP binding site: CAP binding activates transcription in the presence of cAMP. E. coli catabolite activator protein
   7236..7253    +  promoter       tet promoter (fragment): E. coli promoter for tetracycline efflux protein gene
>Addgene plasmid #109993 | pHH0103_BCL2L1_BH4+Bcl-2 | addgene full sequence | sequence record 215104 | Addgene NGS Result
TTGACAATTAATCATCGGCTCGTATAATGTGTGGAATTGTGAGCGGATAACAATTTCACACAGGAAACAG
CCAGTCCGTTTAGGTGTTTTCACGAGCACTTCACCAACAAGGACCATAGATTATGAAAATCGAAGAACAC
CATCACCATCACCATTCCAGCGGTAAGCTTATGTCCCCTATACTAGGTTATTGGAAAATTAAGGGCCTTG
TGCAACCCACTCGACTTCTTTTGGAATATCTTGAAGAAAAATATGAAGAGCATTTGTATGAGCGCGATGA
AGGTGATAAATGGCGAAACAAAAAGTTTGAATTGGGTTTGGAGTTTCCCAATCTTCCTTATTATATTGAT
GGTGATGTTAAATTAACACAGTCTATGGCCATCATACGTTATATAGCTGACAAGCACAACATGTTGGGTG
GTTGTCCAAAAGAGCGTGCAGAGATTTCAATGCTTGAAGGAGCGGTTTTGGATATTAGATACGGTGTTTC
GAGAATTGCATATAGTAAAGACTTTGAAACTCTCAAAGTTGATTTTCTTAGCAAGCTACCTGAAATGCTG
AAAATGTTCGAAGATCGTTTATGTCATAAAACATATTTAAATGGTGATCATGTAACCCATCCTGACTTCA
TGTTGTATGACGCTCTTGATGTTGTTTTATACATGGACCCAATGTGCCTGGATGCGTTCCCAAAATTAGT
TTGTTTTAAAAAACGTATTGAAGCTATCCCACAAATTGATAAGTACTTGAAATCCAGCAAGTATATAGCA
TGGCCTTTGCAGGGCTGGCAAGCCACGTTTGGTGGTGGCGACCATCCTCCAAAATCGGATCTGGAAGTTC
TGTTCCAGGGGCCCCTGTCCAGCGGTCTGGTTCCGCGTGGTTCCGGTACCGCGGCCCAGCCGGCCATGTC
CCAGTCAAACCGTGAACTGGTGGTTGATTTTCTGTCCTATAAACTGTCACAGAAAGGTTACTCGTGGAGC
CAATTCAGCGACGTGGAAGAAAATCGCACCGAAGCACCGGAGGGTACGGAATCTGAAATGGAAACCCCGA
GTGCTATTAACGGCAATCCGTCCTGGCATCTGGCTGATTCACCGGCAGTTAACGGTGCAACGGGTCACAG
CTCTAGTCTGGACGCGCGTGAAGTTATCCCGATGGCGGCCGTCAAACAGGCACTGCGTGAAGCTGGTGAT
GAATTTGAACTGCGCTATCGTCGCGCCTTCTCGGACCTGACCAGCCAACTGCATATTACCCCGGGCACGG
CATACCAGAGTTTTGAACAAGTCGTGAACGAACTGTTCCGTGATGGCGTGAATTGGGGTCGCATCGTTGC
GTTTTTCTCGTTTGGCGGTGCCCTGTGCGTCGAAAGCGTGGATAAAGAAATGCAGGTGCTGGTTTCTCGC
ATTGCAGCTTGGATGGCGACGTATCTGAACGATCACCTGGAACCGTGGATCCAAGAAAATGGCGGTTGGG
ACACCTTTGTCGAACTGTACGGTAACAATGCGGCGGCAGAAAGCCGTAAAGGCCAGGAACGTTTTAATCG
CTGGTTCCTGACCGGCATGACGGTTGCCGGTGTTGTCCTGCTGGGCTCTCTGTTCAGTCGCAAAGCGGCC
GCATA
[142 nt withheld, positions 1616-1757]
C
[98 nt withheld, positions 1759-1856]
AGTTTGTACTGGTGACGAAACTCAGTGTCTAGCTAGAGTGGC
[149 nt withheld, positions 1899-2047]
T
[41 nt withheld, positions 2049-2089]
T
[62 nt withheld, positions 2091-2152]
A
[35 nt withheld, positions 2154-2188]
CCTCCCTCAATCGGTTGAATGTCGCCCTTTTGTCTTTGGCGCTGGTAAACCATATGAA
[86 nt withheld, positions 2247-2332]
T
[54 nt withheld, positions 2334-2387]
CTAGCGCCGCCCTATACCTTGTCTGCCTCCCCGCGTTGCGTCGCGGTGCATGGAGCCGGGCCACCTCGAC
CTGAATGGAAGCCGGCGGCACCTCGCTAACGGATTCACCACTCCAAGAATTGGAGCCAATCAATTCTTGC
GGAGAACTGTGAATGCGCAAACCAACCCTTGGCAGAACATATCCATCGCGTCCGCCATCTCCAGCAGCCG
CACGCGGCGCATCTCGGGCAGCGTTGGGTCCTGGCCACGGGTGCGCATGATCGTGCTCCTGTCGTTGAGG
ACCCGGCTAGGCTGGCGGGGTTGCCTTACTGGTTAGCAGAATGAATCACCGATACGCGAGCGAACGTGAA
GCGACTGCTGCTGCAAAACGTCTGCGACCTGAGCAACAACATGAATGGTCTTCGGTTTCCGTGTTTCGTA
AAGTCTGGAAACGCGGAAGTCAGCGCCCTGCACCATTATGTTCCGGATCTGCATCGCAGGATGCTGCTGG
CTACCCTGTGGAACACCTACATCTGTATTAACGAAGCGCTGGCATTGACCCTGAGTGATTTTTCTCTGGT
CCCGCCGCATCCATACCGCCAGTTGTTTACCCTCACAACGTTCCAGTAACCGGGCATGTTCATCATCAGT
AACCCGTATCGTGAGCATCCTCTCTCGTTTCATCGGTATCATTACCCCCATGAACAGAAATCCCCCTTAC
ACGGAGGCATCAGTGACCAAACAGGAAAAAACCGCCCTTAACATGGCCCGCTTTATCAGAAGCCAGACAT
TAACGCTTCTGGAGAAACTCAACGAGCTGGACGCGGATGAACAGGCAGACATCTGTGAATCGCTTCACGA
CCACGCTGATGAGCTTTACCGCAGGATCCGCGAAATTGTAAGCGTTAATATTTTGTTAAAATTCGCGTTA
AATTTTTGTTAAATCAGCTCATTTTTTAACCAATAGGCCGAAATCGGCAAAATCCCTTATAAATCAAAAG
AATAGACCGAGATAGGGT
[37 nt withheld, positions 3386-3422]
AAAGAACGTGGACTCCAACGTCAAAGG
[49 nt withheld, positions 3450-3498]
T
[91 nt withheld, positions 3500-3590]
G
[124 nt withheld, positions 3592-3715]
CGCGGATCCTGCCTCGCGCGTTTCGGTGATGACGGTGAAAACCTCTGACACATGCAGCTCCCGGAGACGG
TCACAGCTTGTCTGTAAGCGGATGCCGGGAGCAGACAAGCCCGTCAGGGCGCGTCAGCGGGTGTTGGCGG
GTGTCGGGGCGCAGCCATGACCCAGTCACGTAGCGATAGCGGAGTGTATACTGGCTTAACTATGCGGCAT
CAGAGCAGATTGTACTGAGAGTGCACCATATGCGGTGTGAAATACCGCACAGATGCGTAAGGAGAAAATA
CCGCATCAGGCGCTCTTCCGCTTCCTCGCTCACTGACTCGCTGCGCTCGGTCGTTCGGCTGCGGCGAGCG
GTATCAGCTCACTCAAAGGCGGTAATACGGTTATCCACAGAATCAGGGGATAACGCAGGAAAGAACATGT
GAGCAAAAGGCCAGCAAAAGGCCAGGAACCGTAAAAAGGCCGCGTTGCTGGCGTTTTTCCATAGGCTCCG
CCCCCCTGACGAGCATCACAAAAATCGACGCTCAAGTCAGAGGTGGCGAAACCCGACAGGACTATAAAGA
TACCAGGGTTTCCCCCTGGAAGCTCCCTCGTGCGCTCTCCTGTTCCGACCCTGCCGCTTACCGGATACCT
GTCCGCCTTTCTCCCTTCGGGAAGCGTGGCGCTTTCTCATAGCTCACGCTGTAGGTATCTCAGTTCGGTG
TAGGTCGTTCGCTCCAAGCTGGGCTGTGTGCACGAACCCCCCGTTCAGCCCGACCGCTGCGCCTTATCCG
GTAACTATCGTCTTGAGTCCAACCCGGTAAGACACGACTTATCGCCACTGGCAGCAGCCACTGGTAACAG
GATTAGCAGAGCGAGGTATGTAGGCGGTGCTACAGAGTTCTTGAAGTGGTGGCCTAACTACGGCTACACT
AGAAGGACAGTATTTGGTATCTGCGCTCTGCTGAAGCCAGTTACCTTCGGAAAAAGAGTTGGTAGCTCTT
GATCCGGCAAACAAACCACCGCTGGTAGCGGTGGTTTTTTTGTTTGCAAGCAGCAGATTACGCGCAGAAA
AAAAGGATCTCAAGAAGATCCTTTGATCTTTTCTACGGGGTCTGACGCTCAGTGGAACGAAAACTCACGT
TAAGGGATTTTGGTCATGAGATTATCAAAAAGGATCTTCACCTAGATCCTTTTAAATTAAAAATGAAGTT
TTAAATCAATCTAAAGTATATATGAGTAAACTTGGTCTGACAGTTACCAATGCTTAATCAGTGAGGCACC
TATCTCAGCGATCTGTCTATTTCGTTCATCCATAGTTGCCTGACTCCCCGTCGTGTAGATAACTACGATA
CGGGAGGGCTTACCATCTGGCCCCAGTGCTGCAATGATACCGCGAGACCCACGCTCACCGGCTCCAGATT
TATCAGCAATAAACCAGCCAGCCGGAAGGGCCGAGCGCAGAAGTGGTCCTGCAACTTTATCCGCCTCCAT
CCAGTCTATTAATTGTTGCCGGGAAGCTAGAGTAAGTAGTTCGCCAGTTAATAGTTTGCGCAACGTTGTT
GCCATTGCTGCAGGCATCGTGGTGTCACGCTCGTCGTTTGGTATGGCTTCATTCAGCTCCGGTTCCCAAC
GATCAAGGCGAGTTACATGATCCCCCATGTTGTGCAAAAAAGCGGTTAGCTCCTTCGGTCCTCCGATCGT
TGTCAGAAGTAAGTTGGCCGCAGTGTTATCACTCATGGTTATGGCAGCACTGCATAATTCTCTTACTGTC
ATGCCATCCGTAAGATGCTTTTCTGTGACTGGTGAGTACTCAACCAAGTCATTCTGAGAATAGTGTATGC
GGCGACCGAGTTGCTCTTGCCCGGCGTCAACACGGGATAATACCGCGCCACATAGCAGAACTTTAAAAGT
GCTCATCATTGGAAAACGTTCTTCGGGGCGAAAACTCTCAAGGATCTTACCGCTGTTGAGATCCAGTTCG
ATGTAACCCACTCGTGCACCCAACTGATCTTCAGCATCTTTTACTTTCACCAGCGTTTCTGGGTGAGCAA
AAACAGGAAGGCAAAATGCCGCAAAAAAGGGAATAAGGGCGACACGGAAATGTTGAATACTCATACTCTT
CCTTTTTCAATATTATTGAAGCATTTATCAGGGTTATTGTCTCATGAGCGGATACATATTTGAATGTATT
TAGAAAAATAAACAAATAGGGGTTCCGCGCACATTTCCCCGAAAAGTGCCACCTGACGTCTAAGAAACCA
TTATTATCATGACATTAACCTATAAAAATAGGCGTATCACGAGGCCCTTTCGTCTTCAAGAATTCCCGAC
ACCATCGAATGGTGCAAAACCTTTCGCGGTATGGCATGATAGCGCCCGGAAGAGAGTCAATTCAGGGTGG
TGAATGTGAAACCAGTAACGTTATACGATGTCGCAGAGTATGCCGGTGTCTCTTATCAGACCGTTTCCCG
CGTGGTGAACCAGGCCAGCCACGTTTCTGCGAAAACGCGGGAAAAAGTGGAAGCGGCGATGGCGGAGCTG
AATTACATTCCCAACCGCGTGGCACAACAACTGGCGGGCAAACAGTCGTTGCTGATTGGCGTTGCCACCT
CCAGTCTGGCCCTGCACGCGCCGTCGCAAATTGTCGCGGCGATTAAATCTCGCGCCGATCAACTGGGTGC
CAGCGTGGTGGTGTCGATGGTAGAACGAAGCGGCGTCGAAGCCTGTAAAGCGGCGGTGCACAATCTTCTC
GCGCAACGCGTCAGTGGGCTGATCATTAACTATCCGCTGGATGACCAGGATGCCATTGCTGTGGAAGCTG
CCTGCACTAATGTTCCGGCGTTATTTCTTGATGTCTCTGACCAGACACCCATCAACAGTATTATTTTCTC
CCATGAAGACGGTACGCGACTGGGCGTGGAGCATCTGGTCGCATTGGGTCACCAGCAAATCGCGCTGTTA
GCGGGCCCATTAAGTTCTGTCTCGGCGCGTCTGCGTCTGGCTGGCTGGCATAAATATCTCACTCGCAATC
AAATTCAGCCGATAGCGGAACGGGAAGGCGACTGGAGTGCCATGTCCGGTTTTCAACAAACCATGCAAAT
GCTGAATGAGGGCATCGTTCCCACTGCGATGCTGGTTGCCAACGATCAGATGGCGCTGGGCGCAATGCGC
GCCATTACCGAGTCCGGGCTGCGCGTTGGTGCGGATATCTCGGTAGTGGGATACGACGATACCGAAGACA
GCTCATGTTATATCCCGCCGTTAACCACCATCAAACAGGATTTTCGCCTGCTGGGGCAAACCAGCGTGGA
CCGCTTGCTGCAACTCTCTCAGGGCCAGGCGGTGAAGGGCAATCAGCTGTTGCCCGTCTCACTGGTGAAA
AGAAAAACCACCCTGGCGCCCAATACGCAAACCGCCTCTCCCCGCGCGTTGGCCGATTCATTAATGCAGC
TGGCACGACAGGTTTCCCGACTGGAAAGCGGGCAGTGAGCGCAACGCAATTAATGTAAGTTAGCTCACTC
ATTAGGCACAATTCTCATGTTTGACAGCTTATCATCGACTGCACGGTGCACCAATGCTTCTGGCGTCAGG
CAGCCATCGGAAGCTGTGGTATGGCTGTGCAGGTCGTAAATCACTGCATAATTCGTGTCGCTCAAGGCGC
ACTCCCGTTCTGGATAATGTTTTTTGCGCCGACATCATAACGGTTCTGGCAAATATTCTGAAATGAGCTG
