>Addgene plasmid #109993 | pHH0103_BCL2L1_BH4+Bcl-2 | depositor partial sequence | sequence record 206945 | pHH0103_BCL2L1_BH4+Bcl-2 sequence 720 bps
GGCCCAGCCGGCCATGTCCCAGTCAAACCGTGAACTGGTGGTTGATTTTCTGTCCTATAAACTGTCACAG
AAAGGTTACTCGTGGAGCCAATTCAGCGACGTGGAAGAAAATCGCACCGAAGCACCGGAGGGTACGGAAT
CTGAAATGGAAACCCCGAGTGCTATTAACGGCAATCCGTCCTGGCATCTGGCTGATTCACCGGCAGTTAA
CGGTGCAACGGGTCACAGCTCTAGTCTGGACGCGCGTGAAGTTATCCCGATGGCGGCCGTCAAACAGGCA
CTGCGTGAAGCTGGTGATGAATTTGAACTGCGCTATCGTCGCGCCTTCTCGGACCTGACCAGCCAACTGC
ATATTACCCCGGGCACGGCATACCAGAGTTTTGAACAAGTCGTGAACGAACTGTTCCGTGATGGCGTGAA
TTGGGGTCGCATCGTTGCGTTTTTCTCGTTTGGCGGTGCCCTGTGCGTCGAAAGCGTGGATAAAGAAATG
CAGGTGCTGGTTTCTCGCATTGCAGCTTGGATGGCGACGTATCTGAACGATCACCTGGAACCGTGGATCC
AAGAAAATGGCGGTTGGGACACCTTTGTCGAACTGTACGGTAACAATGCGGCGGCAGAAAGCCGTAAAGG
CCAGGAACGTTTTAATCGCTGGTTCCTGACCGGCATGACGGTTGCCGGTGTTGTCCTGCTGGGCTCTCTG
TTCAGTCGCAAAGCGGCCGC
